>Addgene plasmid #121253 | pUC57-Kan_BR32_00128081 | depositor full sequence | sequence record 231282 | pUC57-Kan_BR32_00128081 sequence 2890 bps
TCGCGCGTTTCGGTGATGACGGTGAAAACCTCTGACACATGCAGCTCCCGGAGACGGTCACAGCTTGTCT
GTAAGCGGATGCCGGGAGCAGACAAGCCCGTCAGGGCGCGTCAGCGGGTGTTGGCGGGTGTCGGGGCTGG
CTTAACTATGCGGCATCAGAGCAGATTGTACTGAGAGTGCACCATATGCGGTGTGAAATACCGCACAGAT
GCGTAAGGAGAAAATACCGCATCAGGCGCCATTCGCCATTCAGGCTGCGCAACTGTTGGGAAGGGCGATC
GGTGCGGGCCTCTTCGCTATTACGCCAGCTGGCGAAAGGGGGATGTGCTGCAAGGCGATTAAGTTGGGTA
ACGCCAGGGTTTTCCCAGTCACGACGTTGTAAAACGACGGCCAGTGAATTGACGCGTATTGGGATGGAAC
TTGGTCTCTAATGGCTCCAGCTGAAGCTGGTCCAGGTGCTATTGTTAAAGCTAAATGTCCATATACTGCT
TTTAGACATAGAAATGGTAAATTGAAACCAGTTTATTATGGTGAAGCTGATGCTAATTCTGAAGAACAAA
TTTCTTTGGCTCAAGTTAAATTTGCTCCAGATTGTAAAATTTTGGAATCTTCTGGTGGTAAAGTTTTGAG
AGTTAAAAATGGTCATGTTGATTCTTGGTGAGCTTAGAGACCAAGTTCCATCCCAATGGCGCGCCGAGCT
TGGCTCGAGCATGGTCATAGCTGTTTCCTGTGTGAAATTGTTATCCGCTCACAATTCCACACAACATACG
AGCCGGAAGCATAAAGTGTAAAGCCTGGGGTGCCTAATGAGTGAGCTAACTCACATTAATTGCGTTGCGC
TCACTGCCCGCTTTCCAGTCGGGAAACCTGTCGTGCCAGCTGCATTAATGAATCGGCCAACGCGCGGGGA
GAGGCGGTTTGCGTATTGGGCGCTCTTCCGCTTCCTCGCTCACTGACTCGCTGCGCTCGGTCGTTCGGCT
GCGGCGAGCGGTATCAGCTCACTCAAAGGCGGTAATACGGTTATCCACAGAATCAGGGGATAACGCAGGA
AAGAACATGTGAGCAAAAGGCCAGCAAAAGGCCAGGAACCGTAAAAAGGCCGCGTTGCTGGCGTTTTTCC
ATAGGCTCCGCCCCCCTGACGAGCATCACAAAAATCGACGCTCAAGTCAGAGGTGGCGAAACCCGACAGG
ACTATAAAGATACCAGGCGTTTCCCCCTGGAAGCTCCCTCGTGCGCTCTCCTGTTCCGACCCTGCCGCTT
ACCGGATACCTGTCCGCCTTTCTCCCTTCGGGAAGCGTGGCGCTTTCTCATAGCTCACGCTGTAGGTATC
TCAGTTCGGTGTAGGTCGTTCGCTCCAAGCTGGGCTGTGTGCACGAACCCCCCGTTCAGCCCGACCGCTG
CGCCTTATCCGGTAACTATCGTCTTGAGTCCAACCCGGTAAGACACGACTTATCGCCACTGGCAGCAGCC
ACTGGTAACAGGATTAGCAGAGCGAGGTATGTAGGCGGTGCTACAGAGTTCTTGAAGTGGTGGCCTAACT
ACGGCTACACTAGAAGAACAGTATTTGGTATCTGCGCTCTGCTGAAGCCAGTTACCTTCGGAAAAAGAGT
TGGTAGCTCTTGATCCGGCAAACAAACCACCGCTGGTAGCGGTGGTTTTTTTGTTTGCAAGCAGCAGATT
ACGCGCAGAAAAAAAGGATCTCAAGAAGATCCTTTGATCTTTTCTACGGGGTCTGACGCTCAGTGGAACG
AAAACTCACGTTAAGGGATTTTGGTCATGAGATTATCAAAAAGGATCTTCACCTAGATCCTTTTAAATTA
AAAATGAAGTTTTAAATCAATCTAAAGTATATATGAGTAAACTTGGTCTGACAGTTAGAAAAACTCATCG
AGCATCAAATGAAACTGCAATTTATTCATATCAGGATTATCAATACCATATTTTTGAAAAAGCCGTTTCT
GTAATGAAGGAGAAAACTCACCGAGGCAGTTCCATAGGATGGCAAGATCCTGGTATCGGTCTGCGATTCC
GACTCGTCCAACATCAATACAACCTATTAATTTCCCCTCGTCAAAAATAAGGTTATCAAGTGAGAAATCA
CCATGAGTGACGACTGAATCCGGTGAGAATGGCAAAAGTTTATGCATTTCTTTCCAGACTTGTTCAACAG
GCCAGCCATTACGCTCGTCATCAAAATCACTCGCATCAACCAAACCGTTATTCATTCGTGATTGCGCCTG
AGCGAGACGAAATACGCGATCGCTGTTAAAAGGACAATTACAAACAGGAATCGAATGCAACCGGCGCAGG
AACACTGCCAGCGCATCAACAATATTTTCACCTGAATCAGGATATTCTTCTAATACCTGGAATGCTGTTT
TCCCAGGGATCGCAGTGGTGAGTAACCATGCATCATCAGGAGTACGGATAAAATGCTTGATGGTCGGAAG
AGGCATAAATTCCGTCAGCCAGTTTAGTCTGACCATCTCATCTGTAACATCATTGGCAACGCTACCTTTG
CCATGTTTCAGAAACAACTCTGGCGCATCGGGCTTCCCATACAATCGATAGATTGTCGCACCTGATTGCC
CGACATTATCGCGAGCCCATTTATACCCATATAAATCAGCATCCATGTTGGAATTTAATCGCGGCCTAGA
GCAAGACGTTTCCCGTTGAATATGGCTCATACTCTTCCTTTTTCAATATTATTGAAGCATTTATCAGGGT
TATTGTCTCATGAGCGGATACATATTTGAATGTATTTAGAAAAATAAACAAATAGGGGTTCCGCGCACAT
TTCCCCGAAAAGTGCCACCTGACGTCTAAGAAACCATTATTATCATGACATTAACCTATAAAAATAGGCG
TATCACGAGGCCCTTTCGTC
Features (pLannotate 1.2.2; 10 found; start..end, strand, type, name):
    137..236     +  misc_feature   bom (fragment): basis of mobility region from pBR322
    242..399     -  CDS            lacZα (fragment): LacZα fragment of β-galactosidase; lacZ fragment
    738..754     -  protein_bind   lac operator: The lac repressor binds to the lac operator to inhibit transcription in E. coli. This inhibition can be relieved by adding lactose or isopropyl-β-D-thiogalactopyranoside (IPTG). lac repressor encoded by lacI
    762..792     -  promoter       lac promoter: promoter for the E. coli lac operon
    807..828     -  protein_bind   CAP binding site: CAP binding activates transcription in the presence of cAMP. E. coli catabolite activator protein
    841..933     -  CDS            lacI (fragment): lac repressor; lacI; The lac repressor binds to the lac operator to inhibit transcription in E. coli. This inhibition can be relieved by adding lactose or isopropyl-β-D-thiogalactopyranoside (IPTG).
   1116..1704    -  rep_origin     ori: high-copy-number ColE1/pMB1/pBR322/pUC origin of replication
   1875..2690    -  CDS            KanR: aminoglycoside phosphotransferase; aph(3')-Ia; confers resistance to kanamycin in bacteria or G418 (Geneticin®) in eukaryotes
   2691..2795    -  promoter       AmpR promoter: bla
   2890..35      +  CDS            rop (fragment) (across the origin): Rop protein, which maintains plasmids at low copy number; rop
