[The description below was written by a language model from this plasmid's Addgene catalogue record and pLannotate feature annotations shown in this document.]
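Description:
pUC57-Kan_BR32_00128081 is a small, high-copy E. coli cloning plasmid that serves as a Level 0 Golden Gate module carrying BR32_00128081, a sequence from the fungus Magnaporthe oryzae (the species is entered in the record's mutation field). The associated publication describes a clone resource of M. oryzae effectors that share sequence and structural similarity across host-specific lineages, so the insert is presumably one such effector candidate, with the "BR32" prefix likely denoting the source isolate. The record gives no further description of the gene product.

The backbone is pUC57-Kan, listed at 2,626 bp, and the full deposited sequence is 2,890 nt, which implies an insert of roughly 260 bp. Replication relies on the high-copy ColE1/pUC-type origin. Selection is by kanamycin through an aph(3')-Ia (KanR) gene driven by the AmpR (bla) promoter. The insert was placed at the EcoRV site within the lacZα region. Consistent with this, the annotation shows only a lacZα fragment, separated by an unannotated gap from the lac promoter, lac operator and CAP binding site. That gap is where the insert and polylinker remnants would lie, although the annotation software did not label the insert itself. Disruption of lacZα allows blue/white screening, which is the "lacZ" marker listed. Short remnants of lacI, rop and the pBR322 bom region are backbone leftovers.

No eukaryotic promoter, tag or terminator is present, so this is a storage and donor plasmid rather than an expression vector. As a Level 0 part, it is intended for assembly by Type IIS restriction–ligation into higher-level transcriptional units. The specific enzyme sites and overhangs are not stated in the record. The insert can be verified using the flanking M13 forward and reverse primer sites.
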