Addgene plasmid #121253: pUC57-Kan_BR32_00128081
Purpose: Level 0 Golden-Gate compatible vector
Depositing lab: Sophien Kamoun. Depositing organization: Sainsbury Laboratory, Norwich. Publication: A Clone Resource of Magnaporthe oryzae Effectors That Share Sequence and Structural Similarities Across Host-Specific Lineages. Petit-Houdenot Y, Langner T, Harant A, Win J, Kamoun S. Mol Plant Microbe Interact. 2020 Aug;33(8):1032-1035. doi: 10.1094/MPMI-03-20-0052-A. Epub 2020 Jun 22. PubMed 32460610.
Backbone
  Vector backbone: pUC57-Kan
  Backbone size w/o insert (bp): 2626
  Vector type: Golden Gate
  Selectable markers: lacZ
Growth in bacteria
  Bacterial resistance: Kanamycin, 50 μg/mL
  Growth temperature: 37°C
  Growth strain: DH5alpha
  Copy number: High Copy
Gene/Insert
  Gene/Insert name: BR32_00128081
  Mutation: Magnaporthe oryzae
  Cloning method: Restriction Enzyme; 5′ cloning site EcoRV (unknown if destroyed); 3′ cloning site EcoRV (unknown if destroyed)
  Sequencing primers: 5′ M13Fw; 3′ M13Rv
Terms and licenses: Academic/Nonprofit Terms; Industry Terms: Not Available to Industry
How to cite: pUC57-Kan_BR32_00128081 was a gift from Sophien Kamoun (Addgene plasmid # 121253 ; http://n2t.net/addgene:121253 ; RRID:Addgene_121253)
