>Addgene plasmid #121253 | pUC57-Kan_BR32_00128081 | depositor partial sequence | sequence record 230758 | BR32_00128081
TTGGTCTCTAATGGCTCCAGCTGAAGCTGGTCCAGGTGCTATTGTTAAAGCTAAATGTCCATATACTGCT
TTTAGACATAGAAATGGTAAATTGAAACCAGTTTATTATGGTGAAGCTGATGCTAATTCTGAAGAACAAA
TTTCTTTGGCTCAAGTTAAATTTGCTCCAGATTGTAAAATTTTGGAATCTTCTGGTGGTAAAGTTTTGAG
AGTTAAAAATGGTCATGTTGATTCTTGGTGAGCTTAGAGACCAA
