>Addgene plasmid #121253 | pUC57-Kan_BR32_00128081 | depositor partial sequence | sequence record 230759 | empty_vector
TCGCGCGTTTCGGTGATGACGGTGAAAACCTCTGACACATGCAGCTCCCGGAGACGGTCACAGCTTGTCT
GTAAGCGGATGCCGGGAGCAGACAAGCCCGTCAGGGCGCGTCAGCGGGTGTTGGCGGGTGTCGGGGCTGG
CTTAACTATGCGGCATCAGAGCAGATTGTACTGAGAGTGCACCATATGCGGTGTGAAATACCGCACAGAT
GCGTAAGGAGAAAATACCGCATCAGGCGCCATTCGCCATTCAGGCTGCGCAACTGTTGGGAAGGGCGATC
GGTGCGGGCCTCTTCGCTATTACGCCAGCTGGCGAAAGGGGGATGTGCTGCAAGGCGATTAAGTTGGGTA
ACGCCAGGGTTTTCCCAGTCACGACGTTGTAAAACGACGGCCAGTGAATTGACGCGTATTGGGATATCCC
AATGGCGCGCCGAGCTTGGCTCGAGCATGGTCATAGCTGTTTCCTGTGTGAAATTGTTATCCGCTCACAA
TTCCACACAACATACGAGCCGGAAGCATAAAGTGTAAAGCCTGGGGTGCCTAATGAGTGAGCTAACTCAC
ATTAATTGCGTTGCGCTCACTGCCCGCTTTCCAGTCGGGAAACCTGTCGTGCCAGCTGCATTAATGAATC
GGCCAACGCGCGGGGAGAGGCGGTTTGCGTATTGGGCGCTCTTCCGCTTCCTCGCTCACTGACTCGCTGC
GCTCGGTCGTTCGGCTGCGGCGAGCGGTATCAGCTCACTCAAAGGCGGTAATACGGTTATCCACAGAATC
AGGGGATAACGCAGGAAAGAACATGTGAGCAAAAGGCCAGCAAAAGGCCAGGAACCGTAAAAAGGCCGCG
TTGCTGGCGTTTTTCCATAGGCTCCGCCCCCCTGACGAGCATCACAAAAATCGACGCTCAAGTCAGAGGT
GGCGAAACCCGACAGGACTATAAAGATACCAGGCGTTTCCCCCTGGAAGCTCCCTCGTGCGCTCTCCTGT
TCCGACCCTGCCGCTTACCGGATACCTGTCCGCCTTTCTCCCTTCGGGAAGCGTGGCGCTTTCTCATAGC
TCACGCTGTAGGTATCTCAGTTCGGTGTAGGTCGTTCGCTCCAAGCTGGGCTGTGTGCACGAACCCCCCG
TTCAGCCCGACCGCTGCGCCTTATCCGGTAACTATCGTCTTGAGTCCAACCCGGTAAGACACGACTTATC
GCCACTGGCAGCAGCCACTGGTAACAGGATTAGCAGAGCGAGGTATGTAGGCGGTGCTACAGAGTTCTTG
AAGTGGTGGCCTAACTACGGCTACACTAGAAGAACAGTATTTGGTATCTGCGCTCTGCTGAAGCCAGTTA
CCTTCGGAAAAAGAGTTGGTAGCTCTTGATCCGGCAAACAAACCACCGCTGGTAGCGGTGGTTTTTTTGT
TTGCAAGCAGCAGATTACGCGCAGAAAAAAAGGATCTCAAGAAGATCCTTTGATCTTTTCTACGGGGTCT
GACGCTCAGTGGAACGAAAACTCACGTTAAGGGATTTTGGTCATGAGATTATCAAAAAGGATCTTCACCT
AGATCCTTTTAAATTAAAAATGAAGTTTTAAATCAATCTAAAGTATATATGAGTAAACTTGGTCTGACAG
TTAGAAAAACTCATCGAGCATCAAATGAAACTGCAATTTATTCATATCAGGATTATCAATACCATATTTT
TGAAAAAGCCGTTTCTGTAATGAAGGAGAAAACTCACCGAGGCAGTTCCATAGGATGGCAAGATCCTGGT
ATCGGTCTGCGATTCCGACTCGTCCAACATCAATACAACCTATTAATTTCCCCTCGTCAAAAATAAGGTT
ATCAAGTGAGAAATCACCATGAGTGACGACTGAATCCGGTGAGAATGGCAAAAGTTTATGCATTTCTTTC
CAGACTTGTTCAACAGGCCAGCCATTACGCTCGTCATCAAAATCACTCGCATCAACCAAACCGTTATTCA
TTCGTGATTGCGCCTGAGCGAGACGAAATACGCGATCGCTGTTAAAAGGACAATTACAAACAGGAATCGA
ATGCAACCGGCGCAGGAACACTGCCAGCGCATCAACAATATTTTCACCTGAATCAGGATATTCTTCTAAT
ACCTGGAATGCTGTTTTCCCAGGGATCGCAGTGGTGAGTAACCATGCATCATCAGGAGTACGGATAAAAT
GCTTGATGGTCGGAAGAGGCATAAATTCCGTCAGCCAGTTTAGTCTGACCATCTCATCTGTAACATCATT
GGCAACGCTACCTTTGCCATGTTTCAGAAACAACTCTGGCGCATCGGGCTTCCCATACAATCGATAGATT
GTCGCACCTGATTGCCCGACATTATCGCGAGCCCATTTATACCCATATAAATCAGCATCCATGTTGGAAT
TTAATCGCGGCCTAGAGCAAGACGTTTCCCGTTGAATATGGCTCATACTCTTCCTTTTTCAATATTATTG
AAGCATTTATCAGGGTTATTGTCTCATGAGCGGATACATATTTGAATGTATTTAGAAAAATAAACAAATA
GGGGTTCCGCGCACATTTCCCCGAAAAGTGCCACCTGACGTCTAAGAAACCATTATTATCATGACATTAA
CCTATAAAAATAGGCGTATCACGAGGCCCTTTCGTC
