>Addgene plasmid #121253 | pUC57-Kan_BR32_00128081 | addgene partial sequence | sequence record 237914 | M13-F20 5'-TGTAAAACGACGGCCAGT-3'
TTGGTCTCTAATGGCTCCAGCTGAAGCTGGTCCAGGTGCTATTGTTAAAGCTAAATGTCCATATACTGCT
TTTAGACATAGAAATGGTAAATTGAAACCAGTTTATTATGGTGAAGCTGATGCTAATTCTGAAGAACAAA
TTTCTTTGGCTCAAGTTAAATTTGCTCCAGATTGTAAAATTTTGGAATCTTCTGGTGGTAAAGTTTTGAG
AGTTAAAAATGGTCATGTTGATTCTTGGTGAGCTTAGAGACCAAGTTCCATCCCAATGGCGCGCCGAGCT
TGGCTCGAGCATGGTCATAGCTGTTTCCTGTGTGAAATTGTTATCCGCTCACAATTCCACACAACATACG
AGCCGGAAGCATAAAGTGTAAAGCCTGGGGTGCCTAATGAGTGAGCTAACTCACATTAATTGCGTTGCGC
TCACTGCCCGCTTTCCAGTCGGGAAACCTGTCGTGCCAGCTGCATTAATGAATCGGCCAACGCGCGGGGA
GAGGCGGTTTGCGTATTGGGCGCTCTTCCGCTTCCTCGCTCACTGACTCGCTGCGCTCGGTCGTTCGGCT
GCGGCGAGCGGTATCAGCTCACTCAAAGGCGGTAATACGGTTATCCACAGAATCAGGGGATAACGCAGGA
AAGAACATGTGAGCAAAAGGCCAGCAAAAGGCCAGGAACCGTAAAAAGGCCGCGTTGCTGGCGTTTTTCC
ATAGGCTCCGCCCCCCTGACGAGCATCACAAAAATCGACGCTCAAGTCAGAGGTGGCGAAACCCGACAGG
ACTATAAAGATACCAGGCGTTTCCCCCTGGAAGCTCCCTCGTGCGCTCTCCTGTTCCGACCCTGCCGCTT
ACCGGATACCTGTCCGCCTTTCTCCCTTCGGGAAGCGTGGCGCTTTCTCATAGCTCACGCTGT
